Addgene plasmid #220303: GFP-Bcl-2-T132L
Purpose: mammalian expression of Bcl-2-T132L tagged with GFP
Depositing lab: Xinlai Cheng. Depositing organization: Buchmann Institute for Molecular Life Sciences. Publication: Thalidomide derivatives degrade BCL-2 by reprogramming the binding surface of CRBN. Wang J, Heinz M, Han K, Shah VJ, Hasselbeck S, Schwalm MP, Rathore R, Hummer G, Zhou J, Dikic I, Cheng X. Cell Reports Physical Science, Volume 5, Issue 5, 101960 10.1016/j.xcrp.2024.101960.
Backbone
  Vector backbone: pEMD-C1
  Backbone size w/o insert (bp): 4702
  Vector type: Mammalian Expression
  Selectable markers: Neomycin (select with G418)
Growth in bacteria
  Bacterial resistance: Kanamycin, 50 μg/mL
  Growth temperature: 37°C
  Growth strain: DH5alpha
  Copy number: High Copy
Gene/Insert
  Gene/Insert name: Bcl2
  Species: H. sapiens (human)
  Insert size (bp): 720
  Mutation: T132L
  Entrez Gene: BCL2 (a.k.a. Bcl-2, PPP1R50)
  Promoter: CMV
  Tag / fusion protein: Emerald GFP (N terminal on backbone)
  Cloning method: Restriction Enzyme; 5′ cloning site unknown (unknown if destroyed)
Terms and licenses: Academic/Nonprofit Terms; Industry Terms: Not Available to Industry
How to cite: GFP-Bcl-2-T132L was a gift from Xinlai Cheng (Addgene plasmid # 220303 ; http://n2t.net/addgene:220303 ; RRID:Addgene_220303)
