[The description below was written by a language model from this plasmid's Addgene catalogue record and pLannotate feature annotations shown in this document.]
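Description:
GFP-Bcl-2-T132L is a mammalian expression plasmid built on the pEMD-C1 backbone, a C1-style fluorescent protein fusion vector, with a full sequenced length of about 5.4 kb. It is propagated in E. coli at high copy from a ColE1/pUC-type origin and also carries an f1 phage origin. A single NeoR/KanR (aminoglycoside phosphotransferase) gene serves both hosts. In bacteria it is transcribed from the bla (AmpR) promoter and confers kanamycin resistance. In mammalian cells it is driven by the SV40 enhancer/early promoter and terminated by the HSV TK polyadenylation signal, which allows G418 selection of stable transfectants. The short ble, bGH poly(A) and SV40 large T antigen fragments in the annotation appear to be partial matches to backbone sequence rather than functional elements.

The expression cassette uses the human cytomegalovirus immediate early enhancer and promoter to drive Emerald GFP, a bright, rapidly maturing Aequorea victoria GFP variant. Emerald is followed closely by the human BCL2 coding sequence (about 720 bp), so Bcl-2 carries the fluorescent tag at its N terminus. A remnant of the multiple cloning site and the SV40 polyadenylation signal lie downstream. The insert carries the T132L point substitution. BCL2 is an anti-apoptotic regulator that controls mitochondrial membrane permeability and cytochrome c release.

The stated purpose is mammalian expression of GFP-tagged Bcl-2-T132L, and the fluorescent tag would let the mutant protein's level and localization be followed in cells. The associated publication concerns degradation of BCL-2 by thalidomide derivatives acting through CRBN, which suggests the mutant was used to probe that process. The record does not state the specific functional consequence of T132L.
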