Features (pLannotate 1.2.2; 15 found; start..end, strand, type, name):
     68..371     +  enhancer       CMV enhancer: human cytomegalovirus immediate early enhancer
    372..575     +  promoter       CMV promoter: human cytomegalovirus (CMV) immediate early promoter
    611..1327    +  CDS            Emerald: Emerald is a basic (constitutively fluorescent) green fluorescent protein published in 1998, derived from Aequorea victoria. It is reported to be a very rapidly-maturing weak dimer.
   1337..2053    +  CDS            BCL2: BCL2_HUMAN - Experimental evidence at protein level: Swiss-Prot protein existence level 1. Suppresses apoptosis in a variety of cell systems including factor-dependent lymphohematopoietic and neural cells. Regulates cell death by controlling the mitochondrial membrane permeability. Appears to function in a feedback loop system with caspases. Inhibits caspase activity either by preventing the release of cytochrome c from the mitochondria and/or by binding to the apoptosis-activating factor (APAF-1). May attenuate inflammation by impairing NLRP1-inflammasome activation, hence CASP1 activation an
   2057..2093    +  misc_feature   MCS (fragment): multiple cloning site
   2110..2194    +  CDS            large T antigen (fragment): large T antigen from SV40 (simian virus 40)
   2217..2338    +  polyA_signal   SV40 poly(A) signal: SV40 polyadenylation signal
   2372..2800    -  rep_origin     f1 ori (sequence partly withheld): f1 bacteriophage origin of replication; arrow indicates direction of (+) strand synthesis
   2827..2931    +  promoter       AmpR promoter: bla
   2933..3290    +  promoter       SV40 promoter: SV40 enhancer and early promoter
   3325..4119    +  CDS            NeoR/KanR: aminoglycoside phosphotransferase from Tn5; aph(3')-II (or nptII); confers resistance to neomycin, kanamycin, and G418 (Geneticin®)
   4140..4292    +  CDS            ble (fragment): BLE_KLEPN - Experimental evidence at protein level: Swiss-Prot protein existence level 1. Binding protein with a strong affinity to the bleomycin family of antibiotics. Binds to CL990; an antimitotic-antibiotic compound. From Klebsiella pneumoniae.
   4351..4398    +  polyA_signal   HSV TK poly(A) signal: herpes simplex virus thymidine kinase polyadenylation signal (Cole and Stacy, 1985)
   4489..4505    -  polyA_signal   bGH poly(A) signal (fragment): bovine growth hormone polyadenylation signal
   4727..5315    +  rep_origin     ori: high-copy-number ColE1/pMB1/pBR322/pUC origin of replication
>Addgene plasmid #220303 | GFP-Bcl-2-T132L | addgene full sequence | sequence record 436519 | Addgene NGS Result
CATGCATTAGTTATTAATAGTAATCAATTACGGGGTCATTAGTTCATAGCCCATATATGGAGTTCCGCGT
TACATAACTTACGGTAAATGGCCCGCCTGGCTGACCGCCCAACGACCCCCGCCCATTGACGTCAATAATG
ACGTATGTTCCCATAGTAACGCCAATAGGGACTTTCCATTGACGTCAATGGGTGGAGTATTTACGGTAAA
CTGCCCACTTGGCAGTACATCAAGTGTATCATATGCCAAGTACGCCCCCTATTGACGTCAATGACGGTAA
ATGGCCCGCCTGGCATTATGCCCAGTACATGACCTTATGGGACTTTCCTACTTGGCAGTACATCTACGTA
TTAGTCATCGCTATTACCATGGTGATGCGGTTTTGGCAGTACATCAATGGGCGTGGATAGCGGTTTGACT
CACGGGGATTTCCAAGTCTCCACCCCATTGACGTCAATGGGAGTTTGTTTTGGCACCAAAATCAACGGGA
CTTTCCAAAATGTCGTAACAACTCCGCCCCATTGACGCAAATGGGCGGTAGGCGTGTACGGTGGGAGGTC
TATATAAGCAGAGCTGGTTTAGTGAACCGTCAGATCCGCTAGCCGCCACCATGGTGAGCAAGGGCGAGGA
GCTGTTCACCGGGGTGGTGCCCATCCTGGTCGAGCTGGACGGCGACGTAAACGGCCACAAGTTCAGCGTG
TCCGGCGAGGGCGAGGGCGATGCCACCTACGGCAAGCTGACCCTGAAGTTCATCTGCACCACCGGCAAGC
TGCCCGTGCCCTGGCCCACCCTCGTGACCACCTTGACCTACGGCGTGCAGTGCTTCGCCCGCTACCCCGA
CCACATGAAGCAGCACGACTTCTTCAAGTCCGCCATGCCCGAAGGCTACGTCCAGGAGCGCACCATCTTC
TTCAAGGACGACGGCAACTACAAGACCCGCGCCGAGGTGAAGTTCGAGGGCGACACCCTGGTGAACCGCA
TCGAGCTGAAGGGCATCGACTTCAAGGAGGACGGCAACATCCTGGGGCACAAGCTGGAGTACAACTACAA
CAGCCACAAGGTCTATATCACCGCCGACAAGCAGAAGAACGGCATCAAGGTGAACTTCAAGACCCGCCAC
AACATCGAGGACGGCAGCGTGCAGCTCGCCGACCACTACCAGCAGAACACCCCCATCGGCGACGGCCCCG
TGCTGCTGCCCGACAACCACTACCTGAGCACCCAGTCCGCCCTGAGCAAAGACCCCAACGAGAAGCGCGA
TCACATGGTCCTGCTGGAGTTCGTGACCGCCGCCGGGATCACTCTCGGCATGGACGAGCTGTACAAGCTC
AGATCTATGGCGCACGCTGGGAGAACGGGGTACGATAACCGGGAGATAGTGATGAAGTACATCCATTATA
AGCTGTCGCAGAGGGGCTACGAGTGGGATGCGGGAGATGTGGGCGCCGCGCCCCCGGGGGCCGCCCCCGC
ACCGGGCATCTTCTCCTCCCAGCCCGGGCACACGCCCCATCCAGCCGCATCCCGCGACCCGGTCGCCAGG
ACCTCGCCGCTGCAGACCCCGGCTGCCCCCGGCGCCGCCGCGGGGCCTGCGCTCAGCCCGGTGCCACCTG
TGGTCCACCTGACCCTCCGCCAGGCCGGCGACGACTTCTCCCGCCGCTACCGCCGCGACTTCGCCGAGAT
GTCCAGCCAGCTGCACCTGACGCCCTTCACCGCGCGGGGACGCTTTGCCCTGGTGGTGGAGGAGCTCTTC
AGGGACGGGGTGAACTGGGGGAGGATTGTGGCCTTCTTTGAGTTCGGTGGGGTCATGTGTGTGGAGAGCG
TCAACCGGGAGATGTCGCCCCTGGTGGACAACATCGCCCTGTGGATGACTGAGTACCTGAACCGGCACCT
GCACACCTGGATCCAGGATAACGGAGGCTGGGATGCCTTTGTGGAACTGTACGGCCCCAGCATGCGGCCT
CTGTTTGATTTCTCCTGGCTGTCTCTGAAGACTCTGCTCAGTTTGGCCCTGGTGGGAGCTTGCATCACCC
TGGGTGCCTATCTGAGCCACAAGTGAGAATTCTGCAGTCGACGGTACCGCGGGCCCGGGATCCACCGGAT
CTAGATAACTGATCATAATCAGCCATACCACATTTGTAGAGGTTTTACTTGCTTTAAAAAACCTCCCACA
CCTCCCCCTGAACCTGAAACATAAAATGAATGCAATTGTTGTTGTTAACTTGTTTATTGCAGCTTATAAT
GGTTACAAATAAAGCAATAGCATCACAAATTTCACAAATAAAGCATTTTTTTCACTGCATTCTAGTTGTG
GTTTGTCCAAACTCATCAATGTATCTTAACGCGTAAATTGTAAGCGTTAATATTTTGTTAAAATTCGCGT
TAAATTTTTGTTAAATCAGCTCATTTTTTAACCAATAGGCCGAAATCGGCAAAATCCCTTATAAATCAAA
AGAATAGACCGAGATAGGGT
[37 nt withheld, positions 2471-2507]
AAAGAACGTGGACTCCAACGTCAAAGG
[49 nt withheld, positions 2535-2583]
T
[91 nt withheld, positions 2585-2675]
G
[124 nt withheld, positions 2677-2800]
CAGGTGGCACTTTTCGGGGAAATGTGCGCGGAACCCCTATTTGTTTATTTTTCTAAATACATTCAAATAT
GTATCCGCTCATGAGACAATAACCCTGATAAATGCTTCAATAATATTGAAAAAGGAAGAGTCCTGAGGCG
GAAAGAACCAGCTGTGGAATGTGTGTCAGTTAGGGTGTGGAAAGTCCCCAGGCTCCCCAGCAGGCAGAAG
TATGCAAAGCATGCATCTCAATTAGTCAGCAACCAGGTGTGGAAAGTCCCCAGGCTCCCCAGCAGGCAGA
AGTATGCAAAGCATGCATCTCAATTAGTCAGCAACCATAGTCCCGCCCCTAACTCCGCCCATCCCGCCCC
TAACTCCGCCCAGTTCCGCCCATTCTCCGCCCCATGGCTGACTAATTTTTTTTATTTATGCAGAGGCCGA
GGCCGCCTCGGCCTCTGAGCTATTCCAGAAGTAGTGAGGAGGCTTTTTTGGAGGCCTAGGCTTTTGCAAA
GATCGATCAAGAGACAGGATGAGGATCGTTTCGCATGATTGAACAAGATGGATTGCACGCAGGTTCTCCG
GCCGCTTGGGTGGAGAGGCTATTCGGCTATGACTGGGCACAACAGACAATCGGCTGCTCTGATGCCGCCG
TGTTCCGGCTGTCAGCGCAGGGGCGCCCGGTTCTTTTTGTCAAGACCGACCTGTCCGGTGCCCTGAATGA
ACTGCAAGACGAGGCAGCGCGGCTATCGTGGCTGGCCACGACGGGCGTTCCTTGCGCAGCTGTGCTCGAC
GTTGTCACTGAAGCGGGAAGGGACTGGCTGCTATTGGGCGAAGTGCCGGGGCAGGATCTCCTGTCATCTC
ACCTTGCTCCTGCCGAGAAAGTATCCATCATGGCTGATGCAATGCGGCGGCTGCATACGCTTGATCCGGC
TACCTGCCCATTCGACCACCAAGCGAAACATCGCATCGAGCGAGCACGTACTCGGATGGAAGCCGGTCTT
GTCGATCAGGATGATCTGGACGAAGAGCATCAGGGGCTCGCGCCAGCCGAACTGTTCGCCAGGCTCAAGG
CGAGCATGCCCGACGGCGAGGATCTCGTCGTGACCCATGGCGATGCCTGCTTGCCGAATATCATGGTGGA
AAATGGCCGCTTTTCTGGATTCATCGACTGTGGCCGGCTGGGTGTGGCGGACCGCTATCAGGACATAGCG
TTGGCTACCCGTGATATTGCTGAAGAGCTTGGCGGCGAATGGGCTGACCGCTTCCTCGTGCTTTACGGTA
TCGCCGCTCCCGATTCGCAGCGCATCGCCTTCTATCGCCTTCTTGACGAGTTCTTCTGAGCGGGACTCTG
GGGTTCGAAATGACCGACCAAGCGACGCCCAACCTGCCATCACGAGATTTCGATTCCACCGCCGCCTTCT
ATGAAAGGTTGGGCTTCGGAATCGTTTTCCGGGACGCCGGCTGGATGATCCTCCAGCGCGGGGATCTCAT
GCTGGAGTTCTTCGCCCACCCTAGGGGGAGGCTAACTGAAACACGGAAGGAGACAATACCGGAAGGAACC
CGCGCTATGACGGCAATAAAAAGACAGAATAAAACGCACGGTGTTGGGTCGTTTGTTCATAAACGCGGGG
TTCGGTCCCAGGGCTGGCACTCTGTCGATACCCCACCGAGACCCCATTGGGGCCAATACGCCCGCGTTTC
TTCCTTTTCCCCACCCCACCCCCCAAGTTCGGGTGAAGGCCCAGGGCTCGCAGCCAACGTCGGGGCGGCA
GGCCCTGCCATAGCCTCAGGTTACTCATATATACTTTAGATTGATTTAAAACTTCATTTTTAATTTAAAA
GGATCTAGGTGAAGATCCTTTTTGATAATCTCATGACCAAAATCCCTTAACGTGAGTTTTCGTTCCACTG
AGCGTCAGACCCCGTAGAAAAGATCAAAGGATCTTCTTGAGATCCTTTTTTTCTGCGCGTAATCTGCTGC
TTGCAAACAAAAAAACCACCGCTACCAGCGGTGGTTTGTTTGCCGGATCAAGAGCTACCAACTCTTTTTC
CGAAGGTAACTGGCTTCAGCAGAGCGCAGATACCAAATACTGTTCTTCTAGTGTAGCCGTAGTTAGGCCA
CCACTTCAAGAACTCTGTAGCACCGCCTACATACCTCGCTCTGCTAATCCTGTTACCAGTGGCTGCTGCC
AGTGGCGATAAGTCGTGTCTTACCGGGTTGGACTCAAGACGATAGTTACCGGATAAGGCGCAGCGGTCGG
GCTGAACGGGGGGTTCGTGCACACAGCCCAGCTTGGAGCGAACGACCTACACCGAACTGAGATACCTACA
GCGTGAGCTATGAGAAAGCGCCACGCTTCCCGAAGGGAGAAAGGCGGACAGGTATCCGGTAAGCGGCAGG
GTCGGAACAGGAGAGCGCACGAGGGAGCTTCCAGGGGGAAACGCCTGGTATCTTTATAGTCCTGTCGGGT
TTCGCCACCTCTGACTTGAGCGTCGATTTTTGTGATGCTCGTCAGGGGGGCGGAGCCTATGGAAAAACGC
CAGCAACGCGGCCTTTTTACGGTTCCTGGCCTTTTGCTGGCCTTTTGCTCACATGTTCTTTCCTGCGTTA
TCCCCTGATTCTGTGGATAACCGTATTACCGC
